>Addgene plasmid #40760 | mutpRL-TK 5xUTR | depositor partial sequence | sequence record 69456 | target site
CTAGAGGCATTTCATTATAGCTATGGCATTTCATTATAGCTATGGCATTTCATTATAGCTATGGCATTTC
ATTATAGCTATGGCATTTCATTATAGCTATGGGCC
