>Addgene plasmid #40760 | mutpRL-TK 5xUTR | addgene partial sequence | sequence record 70943 | EBV-rev 5'-GTGGTTTGTCCAAACTCATC-3'
GGCCGCTCTAGGGCCCATAGCTATAATGAAATGCCATAGCTATAATGAAATGCCATAGCTATAATGAAAT
GCCATAGCTATAATGAAATGCCATAGCTATAATGAAATGCCTCTAGAATTATTGTTCATTTTTGAGAACT
CGCTCAACGAACGATTTGATATATTTTCCCATTTCATCAGGTGCATCTTCTTGCGAAAAATGAAGACCTT
TTACTTTGACAAATTCAGTATTAGGAAACTTCTTGGCACCTTCAACAATAGCATTGGAAAAGAATCCTGG
GTCCGATTCAATAAACATTTTTGGTAAATCATCACTTGCACGTAGATAAGCATTATAATTCCTAACAATT
TGTACAACGTCAGGTTTACCACCTTTTACTAACGGGATTTCACGAGGCCATGATAATGTTGGACGACGAA
CTTCACCTTTCTCTTTGAATGGTTCAAGATATGCTGCAAATTCTTCTGGTTCTAACTTTCTCATGATTTT
TGATGGCAACATGGTTTCCACGAAGAAGTTATTCTCCAAAACCATTTTTTCTCCTTCTTCAGATTTGATC
AACGCAATATCTTCTTCAATATCAGGCCATTCATCCCATGATTCAATCACATCTACTACACTTTCAGCGT
GAACTATTGCTTTGATCTTATCTTGATGCTCATAGGAGTAATGAAATGCCAAACAAGCACCCCAATCATG
GCCGACAAAAATGATCTTCTTTGGTAAATTAAGAAGTTCAAACCATGCAGTAAGATATTTGTAATGATCA
AGTAACCTATAAGAACCATTACCAGATTTGCCTGATTTGCCCATACCAATAAGGTCTGGTATAATACACC
GCGCTACTGGCTCAATATGTGGCACAACATGTCGCCATAAATAAGAAGAGGCCGCGTTAC
