[The description below was written by a language model from this plasmid's Addgene catalogue record.]
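Description:
mutpRL-TK 5xUTR is a Renilla luciferase reporter plasmid for mammalian RNA-silencing assays, built on a modified form of the commercial pRL-TK vector. In the modified backbone, a short linker was ligated into the XbaI site just downstream of the luciferase stop codon. This retained XbaI and added an ApaI site, so that 3′ UTR inserts can be cloned directionally. The plasmid is propagated in E. coli as a high-copy construct under ampicillin selection. The record does not name the origin of replication or list any other backbone features, and no feature table is provided.

The payload is five copies of the CXCR4 small RNA target site, inserted between XbaI and ApaI so that they lie in the 3′ UTR of the Renilla luciferase transcript. Expression is driven by the TK promoter, generally the herpes simplex virus thymidine kinase promoter, which gives moderate constitutive expression in mammalian cells. The "mut" designation also covers a change within the luciferase open reading frame. A TAG triplet at nucleotides 387–389 was changed to CTC by PCR-directed mutagenesis, creating mismatches with seed positions 5, 6 and 7 of the siRNA guide strand. This presumably disables a fortuitous partial match in the coding sequence, so that repression reflects only the engineered UTR sites.

The stated purpose is to evaluate how effectively a small silencing RNA represses an mRNA, and how cooperatively it acts when bound at one or several sites. The name and purpose suggest that this five-site version is meant to be compared with reporters carrying other site numbers, with loss of luciferase activity as the readout.
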