Addgene plasmid #40760: mutpRL-TK 5xUTR
Purpose: To evaluate the efficacy of silencing and the extent of cooperativity directed by a small silencing RNA bound at one or multiple sites on an mRNA
Depositing lab: Phillip Zamore. Depositing organization: University of Massachusetts, Worcester. Publication: Argonaute protein identity and pairing geometry determine cooperativity in mammalian RNA silencing. Broderick JA, Salomon WE, Ryder SP, Aronin N, Zamore PD. RNA. 2011 Oct;17(10):1858-69. Epub 2011 Aug 30. 10.1261/rna.2778911 PubMed 21878547.
Backbone
  Vector backbone: mutpRL-TK
  Backbone manufacturer: Sharp Lab (http://web.mit.edu/sharplab/RNAi/Cloning.html)
  Modifications to backbone: pRL-TK (Promega) was digested with XbaI, and the following ligated in: ctagattccgagatatcggtaatgggcc This produced a modified vector, still containing an XbaI site, but now also containing an ApaI site, to allow for directional cloning of 3' UTR inserts. Final vector: TAATTctagattccgagatatcggtaatgggccCTAGA
  Vector type: Luciferase
Growth in bacteria
  Bacterial resistance: Ampicillin, 100 μg/mL
  Growth temperature: 37°C
  Growth strain: Top10
  Copy number: High Copy
Gene/Insert
  Gene/Insert name: 5 copies of the CXCR4 small RNA target site
  Mutation: mutated from TAG to CTC at nt 387–389 of the Renilla luciferase open reading frame to generate mismatches with seed positions 5, 6, and 7 of the siRNA guide strand by PCR-directed mutagenesis
  Promoter: TK
  Tag / fusion protein: luciferase (N terminal on backbone)
  Cloning method: Restriction Enzyme; 5′ cloning site XbaI (not destroyed); 3′ cloning site ApaI (not destroyed)
  Sequencing primers: 5′ CCAATGCTATTGTTGAAGGTGCCAAG; 3′ CACTGCATTCTAGTTGTGGTTTGTCC
Terms and licenses: Academic/Nonprofit Terms; Industry Terms: Not Available to Industry
How to cite: mutpRL-TK 5xUTR was a gift from Phillip Zamore (Addgene plasmid # 40760 ; http://n2t.net/addgene:40760 ; RRID:Addgene_40760)
